>Addgene plasmid #225771 | pGLU_68 | addgene full sequence | sequence record 446923 | Addgene NGS Result
GTGACTCAGGTCTCACGTAGTAGGGTTTGTGATCGTGGCGTTCCGCAGCCACACGCCGTGTGAAGCTGGC
ACCGAGGAAGTAGACTGTTGCACGTTGGGGATAGCGGTAGCTAACTAAGACGCCTGCCACAACAGCAGTA
TCAAACCCGTACAAAGGGAACATCCACACTTTGGTGAATCGAAGCGCGGCATCAGAATTTCCTTTTGGAT
ACCTGATACAAAGCCCATCGTGGTAATGTGAGACCGGGATTCACATTGGATACGAGATCCGTAGATTGAT
AAGAGGACACGGAATATCCCAGGCTAGGTGGAGGCTCAGTGATGATAAGTCTGCGATGGTGGATGCATGT
GTCATGGTCATAGCTGTTTCCTGTGTGAAATTGTTATCCGCTCAGAGGGCACAATCCTATTCCGCGCTAT
CCGACAATCTCCAAGACATTAGGTGGAGTTCAGTTCGGCGTATGGCATATGTCGCTGGAAAGAACATGTG
AGCAAAAGGCCAGCAAAAGGCCAGGAACCGTAAAAAGGCCGCGTTGCTGGCGTTTTTCCATAGGCTCCGC
CCCCCTGACGAGCATCACAAAAATCGACGCTCAAGTCAGAGGTGGCGAAACCCGACAGGACTATAAAGAT
ACCAGGCGTTTCCCCCTGGAAGCTCCCTCGTGCGCTCTCCTGTTCCGACCCTGCCGCTTACCGGATACCT
GTCCGCCTTTCTCCCTTCGGGAAGCGTGGCGCTTTCTCATAGCTCACGCTGTAGGTATCTCAGTTCGGTG
TAGGTCGTTCGCTCCAAGCTGGGCTGTGTGCACGAACCCCCCGTTCAGCCCGACCGCTGCGCCTTATCCG
GTAACTATCGTCTTGAGTCCAACCCGGTAAGACACGACTTATCGCCACTGGCAGCAGCCACTGGTAACAG
GATTAGCAGAGCGAGGTATGTAGGCGGTGCTACAGAGTTCTTGAAGTGGTGGCCTAACTACGGCTACACT
AGAAGAACAGTATTTGGTATCTGCGCTCTGCTGAAGCCAGTTACCTTCGGAAAAAGAGTTGGTAGCTCTT
GATCCGGCAAACAAACCACCGCTGGTAGCGGTGGTTTTTTTGTTTGCAAGCAGCAGATTACGCGCAGAAA
AAAAGGATCTCAAGAAGATCCTTTGATCTTTTCTACGGGGTCTGACGCTCTATTCAACAAAGCCGCCGTC
CCGTCAAGTCAGCGTAAATGGGTAGGGGGCTTCAAATCGTCCCCCCATACGATATAAGTTGTTACTAGTG
CTTGGATTCTCACCAATAAAAAACGCCCGGCGGCAACCGAGCGTTCTGAACAAATCCAGATGGAGTTCTG
AGGTCATTACTGGATCTATCAACAGGAGTCCAAGCGAGCTCGATATCAAATTACGCCCCGCCCTGCCACT
CATCGCAGTACTGTTGTAATTCATTAAGCATTCTGCCGACATGGAAGCCATCACAAACGGCATGATGAAC
CTGAATCGCCAGCGGCATCAGCACCTTGTCGCCTTGCGTATAATATTTGCCCATGGTGAAAACGGGGGCG
AAGAAGTTGTCCATATTGGCCACGTTTAAATCAAAACTGGTGAAACTCACCCAGGGATTGGCTGAGACGA
AAAACATATTCTCAATAAACCCTTTAGGGAAATAGGCCAGGTTTTCACCGTAACACGCCACATCTTGCGA
ATATATGTGTAGAAACTGCCGGAAATCGTCGTGGTATTCACTCCAGAGCGATGAAAACGTTTCAGTTTGC
TCATGGAAAACGGTGTAACAAGGGTGAACACTATCCCATATCACCAGCTCACCGTCTTTCATTGCCATAC
GAAATTCCGGATGAGCATTCATCAGGCGGGCAAGAATGTGAATAAAGGCCGGATAAAACTTGTGCTTATT
TTTCTTTACGGTCTTTAAAAAGGCCGTAATATCCAGCTGAACGGTCTGGTTATAGGTACATTGAGCAACT
GACTGAAATGCCTCAAAATGTTCTTTACGATGCCATTGGGATATATCAACGGTGGTATATCCAGTGATTT
TTTTCTCCATTTTAGCTTCCTTAGCTCCTGAAAATCTCGATAACTCAAAAAATACGCCCGGTAGTGATCT
TATTTCATTATGGTGAAAGTTGGAACCTCTTACGTGCCGATCAACGTCTCATTGATACCTGAAACAAAAC
CCATCGTACGGCCAAGGAAGTCTCCAATAACTGTGATCCACCACAAGCGCCAGGGTTTTCCCAGTCACGA
CGTTGTAAAACGACGGCCAGTCATGCATAATCCGCACGCATCTGGAATAAGGAAGTGCCATTCCGCCTGA
CCT
Features (pLannotate 1.2.2; 6 found; start..end, strand, type, name):
    379..394     -  protein_bind   lac operator (fragment): The lac repressor binds to the lac operator to inhibit transcription in E. coli. This inhibition can be relieved by adding lactose or isopropyl-β-D-thiogalactopyranoside (IPTG). lac repressor encoded by lacI
    545..1133    -  rep_origin     ori: high-copy-number ColE1/pMB1/pBR322/pUC origin of replication
   1266..1360    -  terminator     lambda t0 terminator: transcription terminator from phage lambda
   1384..2040    -  CDS            cat: CAT_ECOLX - Experimental evidence at protein level: Swiss-Prot protein existence level 1. This enzyme is an effector of chloramphenicol resistance in bacteria. From Escherichia coli. This protein is used as a marker in many commonly used cloning vectors, such as pACYC184.
   2041..2143    -  promoter       cat promoter: promoter of the E. coli cat gene encoding chloramphenicol acetyltransferase
   2218..2261    -  CDS            lacZα (fragment): LacZα fragment of β-galactosidase; lacZ fragment
