[The description below was written by a language model from this plasmid's Addgene catalogue record and pLannotate feature annotations shown in this document.]
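Description:
pGLU_68 is a small (about 2.3 kb) synthetic-biology plasmid that carries a part called Dummy_[abr], a non-functional control "promoter". According to the record, this insert is a randomly generated synthetic sequence of 165 (presumably nucleotides) with 50% GC content, designed to have no promoter activity. It was deposited in connection with work on a scalable transposon mutagenesis system for non-model bacteria. The part most plausibly serves as a negative control alongside candidate promoter parts, giving a baseline for expression in the absence of a real promoter. The record does not say how the comparison is made or what the promoter would drive, and no reporter or downstream coding sequence is annotated on the plasmid.

No named backbone is given, but the feature table shows a minimal E. coli cloning vector. It has a high-copy ColE1/pMB1/pUC-type origin of replication, consistent with the catalogued high copy number. Selection is by a chloramphenicol acetyltransferase (cat) gene expressed from its native cat promoter and followed by the phage lambda t0 terminator. The only other annotations are short fragments of a lac operator and of lacZα. These look like remnants of a lacZα cloning or screening region rather than functional elements. The dummy sequence itself is not annotated, as expected for a random synthetic sequence, and it presumably lies in one of the unannotated stretches near these lac remnants. The plasmid therefore appears to be a storage or part vector for the control sequence, not a complete expression or transposon delivery construct.
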