Addgene plasmid #225771: pGLU_68
Purpose: Non-functional control promoter, randomly-generated sequence of 165 with 50% GC
Depositing lab: Nili Ostrov. Depositing organization: Cultivarium, Convergent Research. Publication: A scalable transposon mutagenesis system for non-model bacteria. Gilbert C, Leung J, Crits-Christoph A, Kang SC, Esmurria A, Fenn K, Brumwell SL, Martin-Moldes Z, Mendler K, Barnum TP, Nguyen M-A, Lee HH, Ostrov N. bioRxiv 2025.12.22.696024 10.64898/2025.12.22.696024.
Backbone
  Vector backbone: N/A
  Vector type: Synthetic Biology
Growth in bacteria
  Bacterial resistance: Chloramphenicol, 25 μg/mL
  Growth temperature: 37°C
  Growth strain: DH5alpha
  Copy number: High Copy
Gene/Insert
  Gene/Insert name: Dummy_[abr]
  Species: Synthetic
  Mutation: N/A
  Cloning method: Other
Terms and licenses: Academic/Nonprofit Terms; Industry Terms: Not Available to Industry
How to cite: pGLU_68 was a gift from Nili Ostrov (Addgene plasmid # 225771 ; http://n2t.net/addgene:225771 ; RRID:Addgene_225771)
